>Addgene plasmid #169792 | pAAV.hSynapsin1.OxLight1 | addgene full sequence | sequence record 333398 | Addgene NGS Result
CCTGCAGGCAGCTGCGCGCTCGCTCGCTCACTGAGGCCGCCCGGGCGTCGGGCGACCTTTGGTCGCCCGG
CCTCAGTGAGCGAGCGAGCGCGCAGAGAGGGAGTGGCCAACTCCATCACTAGGGGTTCCTGCGGCCGCAC
GCGTGTGTCTAGACTGCAGAGGGCCCTGCGTATGAGTGCAAGTGGGTTTTAGGACCAGGATGAGGCGGGG
TGGGGGTGCCTACCTGACGACCGACCCCGACCCACTGGACAAGCACCCAACCCCCATTCCCCAAATTGCG
CATCCCCTATCAGAGAGGGGGAGGGGAAACAGGATGCGGCGAGGCGCGTGCGCACTGCCAGCTTCAGCAC
CGCGGACAGTGCCTTCGCCCCCGCCTGGCGGCGCGCGCCACCGCCGCCTCAGCACTGAAGGCGCGCTGAC
GTCACTCGCCGGTCCCCCGCAAACTCCCCTTCCCGGCCACCTTGGTCGCGTCCGCGCCGCCGCCGGCCCA
GCCGGACCGCACCACGCGAGGCGCGAGATAGGGGGGCACGGGCGCGACCATCTGCGCTGCGGCGCCGGCG
ACTCAGCGCTGCCTCAGTCTGCGGTGGGCAGCGGAGGAGTCGTGTCGTGCCTGAGAGCGCAGTCGAGATT
AATTAACTCGAGCAGGTAAGTATCAAGGTTACAAGACAGGTTTAAGGAGACCAATAGAAACTGGGCTTGT
CGAGACAGAGAAGACTCTTGCGTTTCTGATAGGCACCTATTGGTCTTACTGACATCCACTTTGCCTTTCT
CTCCACAGGTGCTAGCGTTTAAACGGTACCGGATCCGTGCGCGCCATGAAGACGATCATCGCCCTGAGCT
ACATCTTCTGCCTGGTGTTCGCCGACTACAAGGACGATGATGACGCCATGTCAGGCACAAAACTGGAAGA
CTCCCCTCCTTGTCGGAATTGGTCCTCCGCGTCCGAGCTTAACGAAACGCAAGAACCTTTTCTTAATCCG
ACAGACTACGATGATGAAGAGTTCCTTAGGTATCTCTGGAGGGAGTATCTGCATCCCAAAGAATATGAAT
GGGTACTGATCGCGGGATATATCATTGTCTTTGTGGTGGCCCTGATTGGGAATGTACTCGTATGTGTAGC
AGTTTGGAAAAACCATCATATGAGAACTGTTACCAACTATTTTATTGTAAACCTGAGCCTTGCAGACGTG
TTGGTGACAATCACGTGCCTCCCGGCTACCCTCGTTGTTGACATAACCGAGACATGGTTCTTCGGTCAAA
GTCTGTGTAAGGTGATACCATATCTCCAGACCGTGAGCGTTTCTGTGAGCGTGCTTACTCTTAGCTGTAT
AGCTCTCGATCGCTGGTACGCGATATGTCACCCTCACAAGTTCAAGAGTACGGCTAAGAGGGCTAGGAAT
TCTATAGTCATTATTTGGATCGTGTCATGCATAATAATGATACCGCAGGCGATTGTCATGGAATGCTCTA
CGGTATTTCCGGGTTTGGCAAATAAAACGACGTTGTTTACAGTTTGCGACGAGAGATGGGGTGGGGAGAT
TTATCCGAAGATGTATCACATATGTTTCTTCCTCGTCACTTATATGGCTCCGCTCTGCTTGATGGTCCTG
GCGTACCTTCAAATCTTTCGGAAACTGTGGTGCCGAGAGTTGTCCAGTCTCATCAATGTCTACATAAAGG
CGGATAAACAAAAAAACGGAATTAAAGCAAATTTCAAGATAAGACACAACATTGAAGACGGTGGCGTTCA
GCTTGCATATCATTACCAACAGAATACCCCCATCGGCGACGGTCCGGTGCTTCTGCCAGACAACCATTAC
CTGTCCGTACAATCAAAGTTGTCCAAAGACCCTAATGAGAAACGCGACCATATGGTACTGCTTGAATTCG
TGACCGCAGCAGGAATAACTCTGGGCATGGATGAACTCTATAAGGGAGGAACAGGTGGATCAATGGTATC
AAAGGGCGAGGAACTTTTCACAGGAGTCGTCCCAATTCTTGTTGAGTTGGACGGCGACGTTAATGGACAC
AAGTTTTCCGTCAGTGGCGAGGGAGAGGGCGACGCTACATATGGGAAGTTGACGCTCAAATTCATATGTA
CTACTGGTAAGCTGCCTGTACCTTGGCCGACTTTGGTCACTACCTTGACCTATGGTGTTCAGTGTTTCAG
CAGATACCCGGACCATATGAAGCAGCACGATTTTTTTAAAAGTGCCATGCCCGAAGGTTATATTCAAGAG
CGCACTATCTTCTTCAAGGACGACGGGAACTATAAGACGCGGGCTGAGGTAAAGTTCGAGGGAGATACAT
TGGTCAATCGAATTGAGCTTAAAGGGATCGACTTCAAAGAAGACGGAAACATCTTGGGACACAAGCTGGA
GTATAATAATCATGACCAGTTGAGACAGATTCGCGCGAGGCGGAAAACGGCACGGATGCTTATGATCGTT
CTTCTTGTATTCGCTATATGCTATCTCCCTATCTCCATTCTTAACGTTTTGAAAAGAGTGTTCGGTATGT
TCGCACACACGGAAGATAGAGAAACTGTGTACGCGTGGTTCACTTTCAGCCATTGGCTGGTCTACGCCAA
CAGCGCAGCGAATCCTATAATCTACAATTTCCTTTCAGGCAAGTTTCGAGAGGAATTTAAGGCTGCGTTT
TCCTGTTGCTGCCTGGGTGTTCACCATCGGCAAGAAGATCGACTCACACGAGGTCGAACGTCAACTGAAA
GCAGAAAGTCTCTTACGACACAAATCAGCAATTTTGATAACATTAGCAAACTGTCCGAACAGGTTGTCTT
GACCAGCATCAGTACCTTGCCCGCCGCAAACGGCGCCGGCCCTCTTCAGAATTGGTGAAAGCTTATCGAT
AATCAACCTCTGGATTACAAAATTTGTGAAAGATTGACTGGTATTCTTAACTATGTTGCTCCTTTTACGC
TATGTGGATACGCTGCTTTAATGCCTTTGTATCATGCTATTGCTTCCCGTATGGCTTTCATTTTCTCCTC
CTTGTATAAATCCTGGTTGCTGTCTCTTTATGAGGAGTTGTGGCCCGTTGTCAGGCAACGTGGCGTGGTG
TGCACTGTGTTTGCTGACGCAACCCCCACTGGTTGGGGCATTGCCACCACCTGTCAGCTCCTTTCCGGGA
CTTTCGCTTTCCCCCTCCCTATTGCCACGGCGGAACTCATCGCCGCCTGCCTTGCCCGCTGCTGGACAGG
GGCTCGGCTGTTGGGCACTGACAATTCCGTGGTGTTGTCGGGGAAATCATCGTCCTTTCCTTGGCTGCTC
GCCTGTGTTGCCACCTGGATTCTGCGCGGGACGTCCTTCTGCTACGTCCCTTCGGCCCTCAATCCAGCGG
ACCTTCCTTCCCGCGGCCTGCTGCCGGCTCTGCGGCCTCTTCCGCGTCTTCGCCTTCGCCCTCAGACGAG
TCGGATCTCCCTTTGGGCCGCCTCCCCGCTCTCGAGATACGTACGACTGTGCCTTCTAGTTGCCAGCCAT
CTGTTGTTTGCCCCTCCCCCGTGCCTTCCTTGACCCTGGAAGGTGCCACTCCCACTGTCCTTTCCTAATA
AAATGAGGAAATTGCATCGCATTGTCTGAGTAGGTGTCATTCTATTCTGGGGGGTGGGGTGGGGCAGGAC
AGCAAGGGGGAGGATTGGGAAGACAATAGCAGGCATGCTGGGGATGCGGTGGGCTCTATGGCTTCTGAGG
CGGAAAGATCTCACGTGCGGACCGAGCGGCCGCAGGAACCCCTAGTGATGGAGTTGGCCACTCCCTCTCT
GCGCGCTCGCTCGCTCACTGAGGCCGGGCGACCAAAGGTCGCCCGACGCCCGGGCTTTGCCCGGGCGGCC
TCAGTGAGCGAGCGAGCGCGCAGCTGCCTGCAGGGGCGCCTGATGCGGTATTTTCTCCTTACGCATCTGT
GCGGTATTTCACACCGCATA
[95 nt withheld, positions 3941-4035]
T
[46 nt withheld, positions 4037-4082]
C
[141 nt withheld, positions 4084-4224]
CCTTTGACGTTGGAGTCCACGTTCTTT
[37 nt withheld, positions 4252-4288]
ACTCTATCTCGGGCTATTCTTTTGATTTATAAGGGATTTTGCCGATTTCGGTCTATTGGTTAAAAAATGA
GCTGATTTAACAAAAATTTAACGCGAATTTTAACAAAATATTAACGTTTACAATTTTATGGTGCACTCTC
AGTACAATCTGCTCTGATGCCGCATAGTTAAGCCAGCCCCGACACCCGCCAACACCCGCTGACGCGCCCT
GACGGGCTTGTCTGCTCCCGGCATCCGCTTACAGACAAGCTGTGACCGTCTCCGGGAGCTGCATGTGTCA
GAGGTTTTCACCGTCATCACCGAAACGCGCGAGACGAAAGGGCCTCGTGATACGCCTATTTTTATAGGTT
AATGTCATGATAATAATGGTTTCTTAGACGTCAGGTGGCACTTTTCGGGGAAATGTGCGCGGAACCCCTA
TTTGTTTATTTTTCTAAATACATTCAAATATGTATCCGCTCATGAGACAATAACCCTGATAAATGCTTCA
ATAATATTGAAAAAGGAAGAGTATGAGTATTCAACATTTCCGTGTCGCCCTTATTCCCTTTTTTGCGGCA
TTTTGCCTTCCTGTTTTTGCTCACCCAGAAACGCTGGTGAAAGTAAAAGATGCTGAAGATCAGTTGGGTG
CACGAGTGGGTTACATCGAACTGGATCTCAACAGCGGTAAGATCCTTGAGAGTTTTCGCCCCGAAGAACG
TTTTCCAATGATGAGCACTTTTAAAGTTCTGCTATGTGGCGCGGTATTATCCCGTATTGACGCCGGGCAA
GAGCAACTCGGTCGCCGCATACACTATTCTCAGAATGACTTGGTTGAGTACTCACCAGTCACAGAAAAGC
ATCTTACGGATGGCATGACAGTAAGAGAATTATGCAGTGCTGCCATAACCATGAGTGATAACACTGCGGC
CAACTTACTTCTGACAACGATCGGAGGACCGAAGGAGCTAACCGCTTTTTTGCACAACATGGGGGATCAT
GTAACTCGCCTTGATCGTTGGGAACCGGAGCTGAATGAAGCCATACCAAACGACGAGCGTGACACCACGA
TGCCTGTAGCAATGGCAACAACGTTGCGCAAACTATTAACTGGCGAACTACTTACTCTAGCTTCCCGGCA
ACAATTAATAGACTGGATGGAGGCGGATAAAGTTGCAGGACCACTTCTGCGCTCGGCCCTTCCGGCTGGC
TGGTTTATTGCTGATAAATCTGGAGCCGGTGAGCGTGGGTCTCGCGGTATCATTGCAGCACTGGGGCCAG
ATGGTAAGCCCTCCCGTATCGTAGTTATCTACACGACGGGGAGTCAGGCAACTATGGATGAACGAAATAG
ACAGATCGCTGAGATAGGTGCCTCACTGATTAAGCATTGGTAACTGTCAGACCAAGTTTACTCATATATA
CTTTAGATTGATTTAAAACTTCATTTTTAATTTAAAAGGATCTAGGTGAAGATCCTTTTTGATAATCTCA
TGACCAAAATCCCTTAACGTGAGTTTTCGTTCCACTGAGCGTCAGACCCCGTAGAAAAGATCAAAGGATC
TTCTTGAGATCCTTTTTTTCTGCGCGTAATCTGCTGCTTGCAAACAAAAAAACCACCGCTACCAGCGGTG
GTTTGTTTGCCGGATCAAGAGCTACCAACTCTTTTTCCGAAGGTAACTGGCTTCAGCAGAGCGCAGATAC
CAAATACTGTTCTTCTAGTGTAGCCGTAGTTAGGCCACCACTTCAAGAACTCTGTAGCACCGCCTACATA
CCTCGCTCTGCTAATCCTGTTACCAGTGGCTGCTGCCAGTGGCGATAAGTCGTGTCTTACCGGGTTGGAC
TCAAGACGATAGTTACCGGATAAGGCGCAGCGGTCGGGCTGAACGGGGGGTTCGTGCACACAGCCCAGCT
TGGAGCGAACGACCTACACCGAACTGAGATACCTACAGCGTGAGCTATGAGAAAGCGCCACGCTTCCCGA
AGGGAGAAAGGCGGACAGGTATCCGGTAAGCGGCAGGGTCGGAACAGGAGAGCGCACGAGGGAGCTTCCA
GGGGGAAACGCCTGGTATCTTTATAGTCCTGTCGGGTTTCGCCACCTCTGACTTGAGCGTCGATTTTTGT
GATGCTCGTCAGGGGGGCGGAGCCTATGGAAAAACGCCAGCAACGCGGCCTTTTTACGGTTCCTGGCCTT
TTGCTGGCCTTTTGCTCACATGT
Features (pLannotate 1.2.2; 16 found; start..end, strand, type, name):
     12..39      +  repeat_region  AAV2 ITR (fragment): inverted terminal repeat of adeno-associated virus serotype 2 inverted
     68..95      +  repeat_region  AAV2 ITR (fragment): inverted terminal repeat of adeno-associated virus serotype 2 inverted
    175..622     +  promoter       hSyn promoter: human synapsin I promoter; confers neuron-specific expression (Kügler et al., 2003)
    646..778     +  intron         chimeric intron: chimera between introns from human β-globin and immunoglobulin heavy chain genes
    864..884     +  CDS            3xFLAG (fragment): three tandem FLAG® epitope tags
   1653..2387    +  CDS            cEGFP: cEGFP is a basic (constitutively fluorescent) green fluorescent protein published in 2008, derived from Aequorea victoria.
   2871..3459    +  misc_feature   WPRE: woodchuck hepatitis virus posttranscriptional regulatory element
   3477..3701    +  polyA_signal   bGH poly(A) signal: bovine growth hormone polyadenylation signal
   3744..3884    +  repeat_region  AAV2 ITR: inverted terminal repeat of adeno-associated virus serotype 2 inverted
   3889..3940    -  misc_feature   bom (fragment): basis of mobility region from pBR322
   3959..4414    +  rep_origin     f1 ori (sequence partly withheld): f1 bacteriophage origin of replication; arrow indicates direction of (+) strand synthesis
   4415..4464    -  misc_feature   bom (fragment): basis of mobility region from pBR322
   4566..4601    -  CDS            rop (fragment): Rop protein, which maintains plasmids at low copy number; rop
   4696..4800    +  promoter       AmpR promoter: bla
   4801..5661    +  CDS            AmpR: β-lactamase; bla; confers resistance to ampicillin, carbenicillin, and related antibiotics
   5832..6420    +  rep_origin     ori: high-copy-number ColE1/pMB1/pBR322/pUC origin of replication
