[The description below was written by a language model from this plasmid's Addgene catalogue record and pLannotate feature annotations shown in this document.]
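Description:
pAAV.hSynapsin1.OxLight1 is a 6,481 bp adeno-associated virus transfer plasmid that carries OxLight1, a synthetic, genetically encoded fluorescent sensor for orexin neuropeptides. It is built on the pAAV.hSynapsin1 backbone. In bacteria it replicates from a high-copy ColE1/pUC-type origin and is selected with ampicillin through the β-lactamase gene and its own promoter. An f1 phage origin and small remnants of pBR322 bom and rop sequences are also annotated in the backbone. The expression cassette is flanked by AAV2 inverted terminal repeats, which allow the intervening DNA to be replicated and packaged into recombinant AAV particles when rep, cap and helper functions are supplied in trans. The 3′ ITR is annotated in full, whereas the 5′ ITR is detected only as two short fragments. The recorded use of a recombination-deficient host strain is consistent with the instability typical of ITR-containing plasmids.

The human synapsin-1 promoter drives the cassette and restricts expression to neurons. It is followed by a chimeric β-globin/immunoglobulin intron that promotes efficient transcript processing. The roughly 2 kb OxLight1 insert lies between retained BamHI and HindIII sites. Within it the annotation detects a short FLAG-type epitope fragment near the 5′ end and an internal GFP-derived module, which presumably supplies the fluorescent readout. The annotation does not identify the rest of the coding sequence, and the record does not describe the sensor scaffold. Downstream, a WPRE enhances transcript stability and expression, and a bovine growth hormone polyadenylation signal terminates the message. The construct is intended for producing AAV to express the sensor in neurons for in vivo imaging of orexin neuropeptides.
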