Addgene plasmid #169792: pAAV.hSynapsin1.OxLight1
Purpose: Fluorescent reporter for orexin neuropeptides
Depositing lab: Tommaso Patriarchi. Depositing organization: University of Zurich. Publication: A genetically encoded sensor for in vivo imaging of orexin neuropeptides. Duffet L, Kosar S, Panniello M, Viberti B, Bracey E, Zych AD, Radoux-Mergault A, Zhou X, Dernic J, Ravotto L, Tsai YC, Figueiredo M, Tyagarajan SK, Weber B, Stoeber M, Gogolla N, Schmidt MH, Adamantidis AR, Fellin T, Burdakov D, Patriarchi T. Nat Methods. 2022 Feb;19(2):231-241. doi: 10.1038/s41592-021-01390-2. Epub 2022 Feb 10. PubMed 35145320.
Backbone
  Vector backbone: pAAV.hSynapsin1
  Backbone manufacturer: Viral Vector Facility - University of Zurich
  Backbone size w/o insert (bp): 4438
  Total vector size (bp): 6481
  Vector type: AAV
Growth in bacteria
  Bacterial resistance: Ampicillin, 100 μg/mL
  Growth temperature: 30°C
  Growth strain: NEB Stable
  Copy number: Unknown
Gene/Insert
  Gene/Insert name: OxLight1
  Species: Synthetic
  Insert size (bp): 2043
  GenBank ID: MW845970
  Promoter: human Synapsin-1
  Cloning method: Restriction Enzyme; 5′ cloning site BaMHI (not destroyed); 3′ cloning site HindIII (not destroyed)
  Sequencing primers: 5′ gtcgagattaattaactcgagcaggtaag; 3′ gcaaccaggatttatacaaggaggagaaaat
Terms and licenses: Academic/Nonprofit Terms; Industry Terms: Not Available to Industry
How to cite: pAAV.hSynapsin1.OxLight1 was a gift from Tommaso Patriarchi (Addgene plasmid # 169792 ; http://n2t.net/addgene:169792 ; RRID:Addgene_169792)
